Addgene plasmid #77170: CDK9 gRNA (BRDN0001162576)
Purpose: 3rd generation lentiviral gRNA plasmid targeting human CDK9
Depositing lab: John Doench & David Root. Depositing organization: Broad Institute. Publication: Optimized sgRNA design to maximize activity and minimize off-target effects of CRISPR-Cas9. Doench JG, Fusi N, Sullender M, Hegde M, Vaimberg EW, Donovan KF, Smith I, Tothova Z, Wilen C, Orchard R, Virgin HW, Listgarten J, Root DE. Nat Biotechnol. 2016 Jan 18. doi: 10.1038/nbt.3437. PubMed 26780180.
Backbone
  Vector backbone: lentiGuide-Puro
  Backbone manufacturer: Zhang Lab (Addgene plasmid # 52963)
  Vector type: Mammalian Expression, Lentiviral, CRISPR
  Selectable markers: Puromycin
Growth in bacteria
  Bacterial resistance: Ampicillin, 100 μg/mL
  Growth temperature: 37°C
  Growth strain: DH5alpha
  Copy number: High Copy
Gene/Insert
  Gene/Insert name: CDK9 (alt names: CDK9; NM_001261.3)
  gRNA/shRNA sequence: CCAGAGTGTCACCACACGGT
  Species: H. sapiens (human)
  Entrez Gene: CDK9 (a.k.a. C-2k, CDC2L4, CTK1, PITALRE, TAK)
  Promoter: hU6
  Cloning method: Unknown
  Sequencing primers: 5′ U6-F; 3′ pS2-R
Terms and licenses: Academic/Nonprofit Terms; Industry Terms: Not Available to Industry
Depositor comments: The gRNA was designed to target the following Genbank reference sequence(s): NM_001261.3. Note that this plasmid does NOT contain Cas9. It should be used in conjunction with lentiCas9-Blast (Addgene #52962) or otherwise with cell lines already expressing Cas9. Browse the full kinome gRNA library at http://www.addgene.org/pooled-library/broadgpp-human-kinome/ or visit http://www.broadinstitute.org/rnai/public/ for detailed protocols and information.
How to cite: CDK9 gRNA (BRDN0001162576) was a gift from John Doench & David Root (Addgene plasmid # 77170 ; http://n2t.net/addgene:77170 ; RRID:Addgene_77170)
