[The description below was written by a language model from this plasmid's Addgene catalogue record and pLannotate feature annotations shown in this document.]
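Description:
CDK9 gRNA (BRDN0001162576) is a third-generation lentiviral CRISPR guide plasmid built on the lentiGuide-Puro backbone, carrying a single guide RNA directed against human CDK9 (designed against the NM_001261.3 transcript). It is one member of a human kinome gRNA collection. In bacteria it replicates from a high-copy ColE1/pUC-type origin and is selected with ampicillin through the bla gene. The backbone also carries an f1 origin, an SV40 origin and leftover lac and T7/T3 promoter elements from the cloning vector.

The transfer cassette is framed by an RSV promoter-driven truncated HIV-1 5' LTR and a self-inactivating ΔU3 3' LTR. Genomic RNA production is therefore Tat-independent, and the integrated provirus lacks LTR promoter activity. Between the LTRs lie the Ψ packaging signal with a partial gag region, the Rev response element for nuclear export of the unspliced genome, and a cPPT/CTS that aids nuclear import.

Two expression units sit inside the cassette. A human U6 RNA polymerase III promoter drives the CDK9-targeting spacer fused to the Streptococcus pyogenes Cas9 guide scaffold. Downstream, an EF-1α core promoter with its intron A drives puromycin N-acetyltransferase, followed by a WPRE to boost transcript expression, which allows puromycin selection of transduced mammalian cells.

The plasmid does not encode Cas9. It is meant to be packaged into lentivirus and delivered to cells that already express Cas9 or that receive it from a companion Cas9 vector, for knockout or loss-of-function studies of CDK9.
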