Features (pLannotate 1.2.2; 29 found; start..end, strand, type, name):
     14..80      +  CDS            small t antigen (fragment): SV40 (simian virus 40) small t antigen
    106..317     +  promoter       EF-1α core promoter: core promoter for human elongation factor EF-1α
    318..1256    +  intron         EF-1α intron A: intron upstream of the start codon of human EF-1α
   1278..1877    +  CDS            PuroR (fragment): puromycin N-acetyltransferase; pac from Streptomyces; confers resistance to puromycin
   1893..2481    +  misc_feature   WPRE: woodchuck hepatitis virus posttranscriptional regulatory element
   2532..2551    +  misc_feature   cPPT/CTS (fragment): central polypurine tract and central termination sequence of HIV-1
   2553..2786    +  LTR            3' LTR (ΔU3): self-inactivating 3' long terminal repeat (LTR) from HIV-1
   2864..2985    +  polyA_signal   SV40 poly(A) signal: SV40 polyadenylation signal
   3025..3160    +  rep_origin     SV40 ori: SV40 origin of replication
   3181..3199    -  promoter       T7 promoter: promoter for bacteriophage T7 RNA polymerase
   3207..3362    +  CDS            lacZα (fragment): LacZα fragment of β-galactosidase; lacZ fragment
   3367..3795    +  rep_origin     f1 ori (sequence partly withheld): f1 bacteriophage origin of replication; arrow indicates direction of (+) strand synthesis
   3848..3952    +  promoter       AmpR promoter: bla
   3953..4813    +  CDS            AmpR: β-lactamase; bla; confers resistance to ampicillin, carbenicillin, and related antibiotics
   4984..5572    +  rep_origin     ori: high-copy-number ColE1/pMB1/pBR322/pUC origin of replication
   5755..5847    +  CDS            lacI (fragment): lac repressor; lacI; The lac repressor binds to the lac operator to inhibit transcription in E. coli. This inhibition can be relieved by adding lactose or isopropyl-β-D-thiogalactopyranoside (IPTG).
   5860..5881    +  protein_bind   CAP binding site: CAP binding activates transcription in the presence of cAMP. E. coli catabolite activator protein
   5896..5926    +  promoter       lac promoter: promoter for the E. coli lac operon
   5934..5950    +  protein_bind   lac operator: The lac repressor binds to the lac operator to inhibit transcription in E. coli. This inhibition can be relieved by adding lactose or isopropyl-β-D-thiogalactopyranoside (IPTG). lac repressor encoded by lacI
   5995..6013    +  promoter       T3 promoter: promoter for bacteriophage T3 RNA polymerase
   6041..6267    +  promoter       RSV promoter: Rous sarcoma virus enhancer/promoter
   6268..6448    +  LTR            5' LTR (truncated): truncated 5' long terminal repeat (LTR) from HIV-1
   6495..6620    +  misc_feature   HIV-1 Ψ: packaging signal of human immunodeficiency virus type 1
   6604..6967    +  CDS            HIV-1 gag (fragment): gag protein from human immunodeficiency virus 1; gag
   7113..7346    +  misc_feature   RRE: The Rev response element (RRE) of HIV-1 allows for Rev-dependent mRNA export from the nucleus to the cytoplasm.
   7723..7749    +  CDS            Rev (fragment): human immunodeficiency virus 1 (HIV-1) Rev protein; rev; enhances nuclear export of unspliced and incompletely spliced viral mRNAs
   7753..7993    +  promoter       U6 promoter: RNA polymerase III promoter for human U6 snRNA
   8023..8098    +  misc_RNA       gRNA scaffold: guide RNA scaffold for the Streptococcus pyogenes CRISPR/Cas9 system
   8154..8271    +  misc_feature   cPPT/CTS: central polypurine tract and central termination sequence of HIV-1
>Addgene plasmid #77170 | CDK9 gRNA (BRDN0001162576) | addgene full sequence | sequence record 187248 | Addgene Assembled Sequence
CCCGGGTGCAAAGATGGATAAAGTTTTAAACAGAGAGGAATCTTTGCAGCTAATGGACCTTCTAGGTCTT
GAAAGGAGTGGGAATTGGCTCCGGTGCCCGTCAGTGGGCAGAGCGCACATCGCCCACAGTCCCCGAGAAG
TTGGGGGGAGGGGTCGGCAATTGATCCGGTGCCTAGAGAAGGTGGCGCGGGGTAAACTGGGAAAGTGATG
TCGTGTACTGGCTCCGCCTTTTTCCCGAGGGTGGGGGAGAACCGTATATAAGTGCAGTAGTCGCCGTGAA
CGTTCTTTTTCGCAACGGGTTTGCCGCCAGAACACAGGTAAGTGCCGTGTGTGGTTCCCGCGGGCCTGGC
CTCTTTACGGGTTATGGCCCTTGCGTGCCTTGAATTACTTCCACCTGGCTGCAGTACGTGATTCTTGATC
CCGAGCTTCGGGTTGGAAGTGGGTGGGAGAGTTCGAGGCCTTGCGCTTAAGGAGCCCCTTCGCCTCGTGC
TTGAGTTGAGGCCTGGCCTGGGCGCTGGGGCCGCCGCGTGCGAATCTGGTGGCACCTTCGCGCCTGTCTC
GCTGCTTTCGATAAGTCTCTAGCCATTTAAAATTTTTGATGACCTGCTGCGACGCTTTTTTTCTGGCAAG
ATAGTCTTGTAAATGCGGGCCAAGATCTGCACACTGGTATTTCGGTTTTTGGGGCCGCGGGCGGCGACGG
GGCCCGTGCGTCCCAGCGCACATGTTCGGCGAGGCGGGGCCTGCGAGCGCGGCCACCGAGAATCGGACGG
GGGTAGTCTCAAGCTGGCCGGCCTGCTCTGGTGCCTGGCCTCGCGCCGCCGTGTATCGCCCCGCCCTGGG
CGGCAAGGCTGGCCCGGTCGGCACCAGTTGCGTGAGCGGAAAGATGGCCGCTTCCCGGCCCTGCTGCAGG
GAGCTCAAAATGGAGGACGCGGCGCTCGGGAGAGCGGGCGGGTGAGTCACCCACACAAAGGAAAAGGGCC
TTTCCGTCCTCAGCCGTCGCTTCATGTGACTCCACGGAGTACCGGGCGCCGTCCAGGCACCTCGATTAGT
TCTCGAGCTTTTGGAGTACGTCGTCTTTAGGTTGGGGGGAGGGGTTTTATGCGATGGAGTTTCCCCACAC
TGAGTGGGTGGAGACTGAAGTTAGGCCAGCTTGGCACTTGATGTAATTCTCCTTGGAATTTGCCCTTTTT
GAGTTTGGATCTTGGTTCATTCTCAAGCCTCAGACAGTGGTTCAAAGTTTTTTTCTTCCATTTCAGGTGT
CGTGACGTACGGCCACCATGACCGAGTACAAGCCCACGGTGCGCCTCGCCACCCGCGACGACGTCCCCAG
GGCCGTACGCACCCTCGCCGCCGCGTTCGCCGACTACCCCGCCACGCGCCACACCGTCGATCCGGACCGC
CACATCGAGCGGGTCACCGAGCTGCAAGAACTCTTCCTCACGCGCGTCGGGCTCGACATCGGCAAGGTGT
GGGTCGCGGACGACGGCGCCGCCGTGGCGGTCTGGACCACGCCGGAGAGCGTCGAAGCGGGGGCGGTGTT
CGCCGAGATCGGCCCGCGCATGGCCGAGTTGAGCGGTTCCCGGCTGGCCGCGCAGCAACAGATGGAAGGC
CTCCTGGCGCCGCACCGGCCCAAGGAGCCCGCGTGGTTCCTGGCCACCGTCGGAGTCTCGCCCGACCACC
AGGGCAAGGGTCTGGGCAGCGCCGTCGTGCTCCCCGGAGTGGAGGCGGCCGAGCGCGCCGGGGTGCCCGC
CTTCCTGGAGACCTCCGCGCCCCGCAACCTCCCCTTCTACGAGCGGCTCGGCTTCACCGTCACCGCCGAC
GTCGAGGTGCCCGAAGGACCGCGCACCTGGTGCATGACCCGCAAGCCCGGTGCCTGAACGCGTTAAGTCG
ACAATCAACCTCTGGATTACAAAATTTGTGAAAGATTGACTGGTATTCTTAACTATGTTGCTCCTTTTAC
GCTATGTGGATACGCTGCTTTAATGCCTTTGTATCATGCTATTGCTTCCCGTATGGCTTTCATTTTCTCC
TCCTTGTATAAATCCTGGTTGCTGTCTCTTTATGAGGAGTTGTGGCCCGTTGTCAGGCAACGTGGCGTGG
TGTGCACTGTGTTTGCTGACGCAACCCCCACTGGTTGGGGCATTGCCACCACCTGTCAGCTCCTTTCCGG
GACTTTCGCTTTCCCCCTCCCTATTGCCACGGCGGAACTCATCGCCGCCTGCCTTGCCCGCTGCTGGACA
GGGGCTCGGCTGTTGGGCACTGACAATTCCGTGGTGTTGTCGGGGAAATCATCGTCCTTTCCTTGGCTGC
TCGCCTGTGTTGCCACCTGGATTCTGCGCGGGACGTCCTTCTGCTACGTCCCTTCGGCCCTCAATCCAGC
GGACCTTCCTTCCCGCGGCCTGCTGCCGGCTCTGCGGCCTCTTCCGCGTCTTCGCCTTCGCCCTCAGACG
AGTCGGATCTCCCTTTGGGCCGCCTCCCCGCGTCGACTTTAAGACCAATGACTTACAAGGCAGCTGTAGA
TCTTAGCCACTTTTTAAAAGAAAAGGGGGGACTGGAAGGGCTAATTCACTCCCAACGAAGACAAGATCTG
CTTTTTGCTTGTACTGGGTCTCTCTGGTTAGACCAGATCTGAGCCTGGGAGCTCTCTGGCTAACTAGGGA
ACCCACTGCTTAAGCCTCAATAAAGCTTGCCTTGAGTGCTTCAAGTAGTGTGTGCCCGTCTGTTGTGTGA
CTCTGGTAACTAGAGATCCCTCAGACCCTTTTAGTCAGTGTGGAAAATCTCTAGCAGTACGTATAGTAGT
TCATGTCATCTTATTATTCAGTATTTATAACTTGCAAAGAAATGAATATCAGAGAGTGAGAGGAACTTGT
TTATTGCAGCTTATAATGGTTACAAATAAAGCAATAGCATCACAAATTTCACAAATAAAGCATTTTTTTC
ACTGCATTCTAGTTGTGGTTTGTCCAAACTCATCAATGTATCTTATCATGTCTGGCTCTAGCTATCCCGC
CCCTAACTCCGCCCATCCCGCCCCTAACTCCGCCCAGTTCCGCCCATTCTCCGCCCCATGGCTGACTAAT
TTTTTTTATTTATGCAGAGGCCGAGGCCGCCTCGGCCTCTGAGCTATTCCAGAAGTAGTGAGGAGGCTTT
TTTGGAGGCCTAGGGACGTACCCAATTCGCCCTATAGTGAGTCGTATTACGCGCGCTCACTGGCCGTCGT
TTTACAACGTCGTGACTGGGAAAACCCTGGCGTTACCCAACTTAATCGCCTTGCAGCACATCCCCCTTTC
GCCAGCTGGCGTAATAGCGAAGAGGCCCGCACCGATCGCCCTTCCCAACAGTTGCGCAGCCTGAATGGCG
AATGGG
[124 nt withheld, positions 3367-3490]
C
[91 nt withheld, positions 3492-3582]
A
[49 nt withheld, positions 3584-3632]
CCTTTGACGTTGGAGTCCACGTTCTTT
[37 nt withheld, positions 3660-3696]
ACCCTATCTCGGTCTATTCTTTTGATTTATAAGGGATTTTGCCGATTTCGGCCTATTGGTTAAAAAATGA
GCTGATTTAACAAAAATTTAACGCGAATTTTAACAAAATATTAACGCTTACAATTTAGGTGGCACTTTTC
GGGGAAATGTGCGCGGAACCCCTATTTGTTTATTTTTCTAAATACATTCAAATATGTATCCGCTCATGAG
ACAATAACCCTGATAAATGCTTCAATAATATTGAAAAAGGAAGAGTATGAGTATTCAACATTTCCGTGTC
GCCCTTATTCCCTTTTTTGCGGCATTTTGCCTTCCTGTTTTTGCTCACCCAGAAACGCTGGTGAAAGTAA
AAGATGCTGAAGATCAGTTGGGTGCACGAGTGGGTTACATCGAACTGGATCTCAACAGCGGTAAGATCCT
TGAGAGTTTTCGCCCCGAAGAACGTTTTCCAATGATGAGCACTTTTAAAGTTCTGCTATGTGGCGCGGTA
TTATCCCGTATTGACGCCGGGCAAGAGCAACTCGGTCGCCGCATACACTATTCTCAGAATGACTTGGTTG
AGTACTCACCAGTCACAGAAAAGCATCTTACGGATGGCATGACAGTAAGAGAATTATGCAGTGCTGCCAT
AACCATGAGTGATAACACTGCGGCCAACTTACTTCTGACAACGATCGGAGGACCGAAGGAGCTAACCGCT
TTTTTGCACAACATGGGGGATCATGTAACTCGCCTTGATCGTTGGGAACCGGAGCTGAATGAAGCCATAC
CAAACGACGAGCGTGACACCACGATGCCTGTAGCAATGGCAACAACGTTGCGCAAACTATTAACTGGCGA
ACTACTTACTCTAGCTTCCCGGCAACAATTAATAGACTGGATGGAGGCGGATAAAGTTGCAGGACCACTT
CTGCGCTCGGCCCTTCCGGCTGGCTGGTTTATTGCTGATAAATCTGGAGCCGGTGAGCGTGGGTCTCGCG
GTATCATTGCAGCACTGGGGCCAGATGGTAAGCCCTCCCGTATCGTAGTTATCTACACGACGGGGAGTCA
GGCAACTATGGATGAACGAAATAGACAGATCGCTGAGATAGGTGCCTCACTGATTAAGCATTGGTAACTG
TCAGACCAAGTTTACTCATATATACTTTAGATTGATTTAAAACTTCATTTTTAATTTAAAAGGATCTAGG
TGAAGATCCTTTTTGATAATCTCATGACCAAAATCCCTTAACGTGAGTTTTCGTTCCACTGAGCGTCAGA
CCCCGTAGAAAAGATCAAAGGATCTTCTTGAGATCCTTTTTTTCTGCGCGTAATCTGCTGCTTGCAAACA
AAAAAACCACCGCTACCAGCGGTGGTTTGTTTGCCGGATCAAGAGCTACCAACTCTTTTTCCGAAGGTAA
CTGGCTTCAGCAGAGCGCAGATACCAAATACTGTTCTTCTAGTGTAGCCGTAGTTAGGCCACCACTTCAA
GAACTCTGTAGCACCGCCTACATACCTCGCTCTGCTAATCCTGTTACCAGTGGCTGCTGCCAGTGGCGAT
AAGTCGTGTCTTACCGGGTTGGACTCAAGACGATAGTTACCGGATAAGGCGCAGCGGTCGGGCTGAACGG
GGGGTTCGTGCACACAGCCCAGCTTGGAGCGAACGACCTACACCGAACTGAGATACCTACAGCGTGAGCT
ATGAGAAAGCGCCACGCTTCCCGAAGGGAGAAAGGCGGACAGGTATCCGGTAAGCGGCAGGGTCGGAACA
GGAGAGCGCACGAGGGAGCTTCCAGGGGGAAACGCCTGGTATCTTTATAGTCCTGTCGGGTTTCGCCACC
TCTGACTTGAGCGTCGATTTTTGTGATGCTCGTCAGGGGGGCGGAGCCTATGGAAAAACGCCAGCAACGC
GGCCTTTTTACGGTTCCTGGCCTTTTGCTGGCCTTTTGCTCACATGTTCTTTCCTGCGTTATCCCCTGAT
TCTGTGGATAACCGTATTACCGCCTTTGAGTGAGCTGATACCGCTCGCCGCAGCCGAACGACCGAGCGCA
GCGAGTCAGTGAGCGAGGAAGCGGAAGAGCGCCCAATACGCAAACCGCCTCTCCCCGCGCGTTGGCCGAT
TCATTAATGCAGCTGGCACGACAGGTTTCCCGACTGGAAAGCGGGCAGTGAGCGCAACGCAATTAATGTG
AGTTAGCTCACTCATTAGGCACCCCAGGCTTTACACTTTATGCTTCCGGCTCGTATGTTGTGTGGAATTG
TGAGCGGATAACAATTTCACACAGGAAACAGCTATGACCATGATTACGCCAAGCGCGCAATTAACCCTCA
CTAAAGGGAACAAAAGCTGGAGCTGCAAGCTTAATGTAGTCTTATGCAATACTCTTGTAGTCTTGCAACA
TGGTAACGATGAGTTAGCAACATGCCTTACAAGGAGAGAAAAAGCACCGTGCATGCCGATTGGTGGAAGT
AAGGTGGTACGATCGTGCCTTATTAGGAAGGCAACAGACGGGTCTGACATGGATTGGACGAACCACTGAA
TTGCCGCATTGCAGAGATATTGTATTTAAGTGCCTAGCTCGATACATAAACGGGTCTCTCTGGTTAGACC
AGATCTGAGCCTGGGAGCTCTCTGGCTAACTAGGGAACCCACTGCTTAAGCCTCAATAAAGCTTGCCTTG
AGTGCTTCAAGTAGTGTGTGCCCGTCTGTTGTGTGACTCTGGTAACTAGAGATCCCTCAGACCCTTTTAG
TCAGTGTGGAAAATCTCTAGCAGTGGCGCCCGAACAGGGACTTGAAAGCGAAAGGGAAACCAGAGGAGCT
CTCTCGACGCAGGACTCGGCTTGCTGAAGCGCGCACGGCAAGAGGCGAGGGGCGGCGACTGGTGAGTACG
CCAAAAATTTTGACTAGCGGAGGCTAGAAGGAGAGAGATGGGTGCGAGAGCGTCAGTATTAAGCGGGGGA
GAATTAGATCGCGATGGGAAAAAATTCGGTTAAGGCCAGGGGGAAAGAAAAAATATAAATTAAAACATAT
AGTATGGGCAAGCAGGGAGCTAGAACGATTCGCAGTTAATCCTGGCCTGTTAGAAACATCAGAAGGCTGT
AGACAAATACTGGGACAGCTACAACCATCCCTTCAGACAGGATCAGAAGAACTTAGATCATTATATAATA
CAGTAGCAACCCTCTATTGTGTGCATCAAAGGATAGAGATAAAAGACACCAAGGAAGCTTTAGACAAGAT
AGAGGAAGAGCAAAACAAAAGTAAGACCACCGCACAGCAAGCGGCCGCTGATCTTCAGACCTGGAGGAGG
AGATATGAGGGACAATTGGAGAAGTGAATTATATAAATATAAAGTAGTAAAAATTGAACCATTAGGAGTA
GCACCCACCAAGGCAAAGAGAAGAGTGGTGCAGAGAGAAAAAAGAGCAGTGGGAATAGGAGCTTTGTTCC
TTGGGTTCTTGGGAGCAGCAGGAAGCACTATGGGCGCAGCGTCAATGACGCTGACGGTACAGGCCAGACA
ATTATTGTCTGGTATAGTGCAGCAGCAGAACAATTTGCTGAGGGCTATTGAGGCGCAACAGCATCTGTTG
CAACTCACAGTCTGGGGCATCAAGCAGCTCCAGGCAAGAATCCTGGCTGTGGAAAGATACCTAAAGGATC
AACAGCTCCTGGGGATTTGGGGTTGCTCTGGAAAACTCATTTGCACCACTGCTGTGCCTTGGAATGCTAG
TTGGAGTAATAAATCTCTGGAACAGATTTGGAATCACACGACCTGGATGGAGTGGGACAGAGAAATTAAC
AATTACACAAGCTTAATACACTCCTTAATTGAAGAATCGCAAAACCAGCAAGAAAAGAATGAACAAGAAT
TATTGGAATTAGATAAATGGGCAAGTTTGTGGAATTGGTTTAACATAACAAATTGGCTGTGGTATATAAA
ATTATTCATAATGATAGTAGGAGGCTTGGTAGGTTTAAGAATAGTTTTTGCTGTACTTTCTATAGTGAAT
AGAGTTAGGCAGGGATATTCACCATTATCGTTTCAGACCCACCTCCCAACCCCGAGGGGACCCAGAGAGG
GCCTATTTCCCATGATTCCTTCATATTTGCATATACGATACAAGGCTGTTAGAGAGATAATTAGAATTAA
TTTGACTGTAAACACAAAGATATTAGTACAAAATACGTGACGTAGAAAGTAATAATTTCTTGGGTAGTTT
GCAGTTTTAAAATTATGTTTTAAAATGGACTATCATATGCTTACCGTAACTTGAAAGTATTTCGATTTCT
TGGCTTTATATATCTTGTGGAAAGGACGAAACACCGCCAGAGTGTCACCACACGGTGTTTTAGAGCTAGA
AATAGCAAGTTAAAATAAGGCTAGTCCGTTATCAACTTGAAAAAGTGGCACCGAGTCGGTGCTTTTTTAA
GCTTGGCGTAACTAGATCTTGAGACAAATGGCAGTATTCATCCACAATTTTAAAAGAAAAGGGGGGATTG
GGGGGTACAGTGCAGGGGAAAGAATAGTAGACATAATAGCAACAGACATACAAACTAAAGAATTACAAAA
ACAAATTACAAAAATTCAAAATTTTCGGGTTTATTACAGGGACAGCAGAGATCCACTTTGGCGCCGGCTC
GAGGGGG
