>Addgene plasmid #77170 | CDK9 gRNA (BRDN0001162576) | depositor partial sequence | sequence record 144630 | Target Sequence
CCAGAGTGTCACCACACGGT
