>Addgene plasmid #77170 | CDK9 gRNA (BRDN0001162576) | addgene partial sequence | sequence record 187247 | hU6-F
AGAAAGTAATAATTTCTTGGGTAGTTTGCAGTTTTAAAATTATGTTTTAAAATGGACTATCATATGCTTA
CCGTAACTTGAAAGTATTTCGATTTCTTGGCTTTATATATCTTGTGGAAAGGACGAAACACCGCCAGAGT
GTCACCACACGGTGTTTTAGAGCTAGAAATAGCAAGTTAAAATAAGGCTAGTCCGTTATCAACTTGAAAA
AGTGGCACCGAGTCGGTGCTTTTTTAAGCTTGGCGTAACTAGATCTTGAGACAAATGGCAGTATTCATCC
ACAATTTTAAAAGAAAAGGGGGGATTGGGGGGTACAGTGCAGGGGAAAGAATAGTAGACATAATAGCAAC
AGACATACAAACTAAAGAATTACAAAAACAAATTACAAAAATTCAAAATTTTCGGGTTTATTACAGGGAC
AGCAGAGATCCACTTTGGCGCCGGCTCGAGGGGGCCCGGGTGCAAAGATGGATAAAGTTTTAAACAGAGA
GGAATCTTTGCAGCTAATGGACCTTCTAGGTCTTGAAAGGAGTGGGAATTGGCTCCGGTGCCCGTCAGTG
GGCAGAGCGC
